Addgene plasmid #161583: pPuro3.1(+)_Strep-Lrrk2-Myc
Purpose: expression of full-length mouse Lrrk2 with C-terminal Myc tag
Depositing lab: Maik Hintze. Depositing organization: Universitaetsklinikum Bonn.
Backbone
  Vector backbone: pcDNA3.1(+)
  Backbone size w/o insert (bp): 4902
  Vector type: Mammalian Expression
  Selectable markers: Puromycin
Growth in bacteria
  Bacterial resistance: Ampicillin, 100 μg/mL
  Growth temperature: 30°C
  Growth strain: NEB Stable
  Growth instructions: Depositor recommends growth at 30°C for 24 hrs.
  Copy number: High Copy
Gene/Insert
  Gene/Insert name: Lrrk2
  Species: M. musculus (mouse)
  Insert size (bp): 7700
  Mutation: none
  Entrez Gene: Lrrk2 (a.k.a. 4921513O20Rik, 9330188B09Rik, D630001M17Rik, Gm927, cI-46)
  Promoter: CMV
  Tag / fusion protein: StrepII (N terminal on insert); Myc tag (C terminal on insert)
  Cloning method: Restriction Enzyme; 5′ cloning site NheI (unknown if destroyed); 3′ cloning site ApaI (unknown if destroyed)
  Sequencing primers: 5′ GGC TAA CTA GAG AAC CCA CTG; 3′ GGC AAC TAG AAG GCA CAG TC
Terms and licenses: Academic/Nonprofit Terms; Industry Terms: Not Available to Industry
Depositor comments: Neo cassette from pcDNA3.1(+) replaced with Puro cassette from pPUR (Clontech/TaKaRa)
How to cite: pPuro3.1(+)_Strep-Lrrk2-Myc was a gift from Maik Hintze (Addgene plasmid # 161583 ; http://n2t.net/addgene:161583 ; RRID:Addgene_161583)
