[The description below was written by a language model from this plasmid's Addgene catalogue record and pLannotate feature annotations shown in this document.]
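Description:
pPuro3.1(+)_Strep-Lrrk2-Myc is a mammalian expression plasmid built on pcDNA3.1(+), in which the original neomycin resistance cassette has been replaced by the puromycin cassette from pPUR. The sequenced record is about 12.6 kb. It is propagated in E. coli through a high-copy ColE1/pUC-type origin with ampicillin selection from the β-lactamase gene and its own promoter. Only a fragment of the f1 origin is annotated. In mammalian cells, transfectants can be selected with puromycin, because puromycin N-acetyltransferase (pac) is driven by the SV40 enhancer/early promoter and terminated by the SV40 polyadenylation signal. The short dmpM and large T antigen fragments flanking this region are probably remnants carried over with the transplanted cassette rather than functional elements.

The payload is the full-length, unmutated mouse Lrrk2 coding sequence (roughly 7.6 kb), inserted between the NheI and ApaI sites. Lrrk2 is a serine/threonine kinase that phosphorylates RAB GTPases and is implicated in vesicle trafficking, autophagy and neuronal plasticity. Transcription is driven by the human CMV immediate-early enhancer and promoter and terminated by the bovine growth hormone polyadenylation signal. A T7 promoter upstream of the insert would allow in vitro transcription. The catalogue lists an N-terminal Strep-tag II, which the feature table confirms just upstream of the Lrrk2 open reading frame, and a C-terminal Myc tag, which is not annotated separately but would lie in the interval between the end of the Lrrk2 feature and the bGH signal. Together these tags allow Strep-Tactin affinity purification and Myc-based detection of the intact protein. The stated purpose is expression of full-length tagged mouse Lrrk2 in mammalian cells.
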