Features (pLannotate 1.2.2; 23 found; start..end, strand, type, name):
      1..380     +  enhancer       CMV enhancer: human cytomegalovirus immediate early enhancer
    381..584     +  promoter       CMV promoter: human cytomegalovirus (CMV) immediate early promoter
    580..613     +  LTR            5' LTR (truncated) (fragment): truncated 5' long terminal repeat (LTR) from HIV-1
    629..647     +  promoter       T7 promoter: promoter for bacteriophage T7 RNA polymerase
    680..702     +  CDS            Strep-Tag II (fragment): peptide that binds Strep-Tactin®, an engineered form of streptavidin
    710..8290    +  CDS            Lrrk2: LRRK2_MOUSE - Experimental evidence at protein level: Swiss-Prot protein existence level 1. Serine/threonine-protein kinase which phosphorylates a broad range of proteins involved in multiple processes such as neuronal plasticity, autophagy, and vesicle trafficking (PubMed:26824392, PubMed:29125462, PubMed:28720718, PubMed:30398148, PubMed:29212815). Is a key regulator of RAB GTPases by regulating the GTP/GDP exchange and interaction partners of RABs through phosphorylation (PubMed:26824392, PubMed:28720718, PubMed:30398148, PubMed:29212815, PubMed:29125462). Phosphorylates RAB3A, RAB3B, RAB3C
   8367..8591    +  polyA_signal   bGH poly(A) signal: bovine growth hormone polyadenylation signal
   8595..8616    +  promoter       SV40 promoter (fragment): SV40 enhancer and early promoter
   8637..8763    +  rep_origin     f1 ori (fragment) (sequence partly withheld): f1 bacteriophage origin of replication; arrow indicates direction of (+) strand synthesis
   8772..9101    +  promoter       SV40 promoter: SV40 enhancer and early promoter
   9102..9123    -  misc_feature   MCS (fragment): pUC18/19 multiple cloning site
   9194..9793    +  CDS            PuroR: puromycin N-acetyltransferase; pac from Streptomyces alboniger; confers resistance to puromycin
   9843..9908    +  CDS            dmpM (fragment): DMPM_STRAD - Protein inferred from homology: Swiss-Prot protein existence level 3. From Streptomyces alboniger.
   9917..10000   +  CDS            large T antigen (fragment): large T antigen from SV40 (simian virus 40)
  10023..10144   +  polyA_signal   SV40 poly(A) signal: SV40 polyadenylation signal
  10215..10237   -  protein_bind   lac operator (fragment): The lac repressor binds to the lac operator to inhibit transcription in E. coli. This inhibition can be relieved by adding lactose or isopropyl-β-D-thiogalactopyranoside (IPTG). lac repressor encoded by lacI
  10241..10271   -  promoter       lac promoter: promoter for the E. coli lac operon
  10286..10307   -  protein_bind   CAP binding site: CAP binding activates transcription in the presence of cAMP. E. coli catabolite activator protein
  10320..10412   -  CDS            lacI (fragment): lac repressor; lacI; The lac repressor binds to the lac operator to inhibit transcription in E. coli. This inhibition can be relieved by adding lactose or isopropyl-β-D-thiogalactopyranoside (IPTG).
  10595..11183   -  rep_origin     ori: high-copy-number ColE1/pMB1/pBR322/pUC origin of replication
  11354..12214   -  CDS            AmpR: β-lactamase; bla; confers resistance to ampicillin, carbenicillin, and related antibiotics
  12215..12319   -  promoter       AmpR promoter: bla
  12378..12430   -  misc_feature   bom (fragment): basis of mobility region from pBR322
>Addgene plasmid #161583 | pPuro3.1(+)_Strep-Lrrk2-Myc | addgene full sequence | sequence record 318587 | Addgene NGS Result
GACATTGATTATTGACTAGTTATTAATAGTAATCAATTACGGGGTCATTAGTTCATAGCCCATATATGGA
GTTCCGCGTTACATAACTTACGGTAAATGGCCCGCCTGGCTGACCGCCCAACGACCCCCGCCCATTGACG
TCAATAATGACGTATGTTCCCATAGTAACGCCAATAGGGACTTTCCATTGACGTCAATGGGTGGAGTATT
TACGGTAAACTGCCCACTTGGCAGTACATCAAGTGTATCATATGCCAAGTACGCCCCCTATTGACGTCAA
TGACGGTAAATGGCCCGCCTGGCATTATGCCCAGTACATGACCTTATGGGACTTTCCTACTTGGCAGTAC
ATCTACGTATTAGTCATCGCTATTACCATGGTGATGCGGTTTTGGCAGTACATCAATGGGCGTGGATAGC
GGTTTGACTCACGGGGATTTCCAAGTCTCCACCCCATTGACGTCAATGGGAGTTTGTTTTGGCACCAAAA
TCAACGGGACTTTCCAAAATGTCGTAACAACTCCGCCCCATTGACGCAAATGGGCGGTAGGCGTGTACGG
TGGGAGGTCTATATAAGCAGAGCTCTCTGGCTAACTAGAGAACCCACTGCTTACTGGCTTATCGAAATTA
ATACGACTCACTATAGGGAGACCCAAGCTGGCTAGCCACCATGGCAAGCTGGAGCCACCCGCAGTTCGAA
AAAGCCGGCATGGCCAGTGGCGCCTGTCAGGGCTGCGAAGAGGAAGAGGAGGAGGAGGCTCTGAAGAAGT
TGATAGTCAGGCTGAATAATGTCCAGGAAGGCAAGCAGATCGAGACGTTGCTTCAGCTCCTGGAGGACAT
GCTGGTGTTCACCTACTCGGACCGCGCCTCCAAGTTATTTGAAGATAAAAATTTCCACGTGCCTCTGTTG
ATTGTCCTGGACTCCTACATGAGAGTTGCCAGTGTACAGCAGGCGGGGTGGTCACTTCTGTGCAAATTAA
TAGAAGTCTGTCCAGGGACATTGCAAAGCTTAATAGGACCCCAGGATATTGGAAATGATTGGGAAGTCCT
TGGTATTCACCGGCTGATTCTTAAAATGTTAACTGTTCATCACGCCAATGTAAACCTGTCAATAGTTGGA
CTAAAAGCCTTGGATCTCCTCCTAGATTCAGGTAAACTCACCTTGCTGATACTGGATGAAGAATGTGATA
TTTTCTTGTTAATTTTTGATGCCATGCACAGATATTCAGCCAATGATGAAGTCCAAAAACTGGGATGCAA
AGCTTTACACGTGCTTTTTGAGAGAGTTTCCGAGGAACAGCTGACTGAGTTTGTGGAGAACAAAGATTAC
ACGATACTGCTGAGTACGTTCGGCAGCTTCAGAAGGGACAAGGAGATTGTGTACCACGTACTTTGCTGCT
TGCATTCCCTGGCGGTTACATGCAGCAATGTAGAGGTCCTCATGAGTGGGAATGTCCGGTGCTACAATCT
TGTGGTGGAGGCCATGAAAGCCTTCCCCACCAATGAAAACATCCAAGAGGTGAGCTGCTCCTTGTTCCAG
AAGCTTACATTAGGTAACTTTTTCAACATCCTGGTGTTGAACGAAGTGCATGTCTTTGTGGTGAAAGCGG
TCCGACAGTATCCTGAGAACGCAGCCTTACAGATCTCTGCACTCAGCTGTTTAGCACTCCTCACTGAGAC
TATTTTCTTAAACCAAGACTTGGAGGAAAGAAGTGAGACTCAAGAGCAGAGCGAAGAGGAAGACAGTGAG
AAGCTTTTCTGGCTGGAACCCTGCTATAAAGCCCTGGTGCGCCATCGAAAGGACAAACACGTGCAGGAGG
CTGCCTGCTGGGCACTAAATAACCTCCTTATGTACCAGAACAGTTTGCATGAGAAGATCGGAGATGAAGA
TGGCCAGTTCCCTGCGCACAGGGAAGTGATGCTGTCTATGCTGATGCACTCTTCTTCCAAAGATGTCTTC
CAAGCAGCTGCACATGCTCTGTCCACTCTCTTGGAACAAAATGTTAATTTCAGGAAAATCCTGCTGGCAA
AAGGAGTATACCTGAATGTCTTGGAATTGATGCAGAAGCATGCCCATGCGCCTGAGGTGGCAGAGAGTGG
CTGCAAGATGCTGAGTCACCTGTTTGAAGGAAGTAACCCTTCTCTGGATACAATGGCAGCAGTGGTCCCT
AAAATACTAACAGTGATGAAAGCCCACGGAACGTCTCTGTCAGTCCAGCTGGAGGCGCTGCGAGCTATCT
TGCATTTCGTTGTGCCAGGACTATTGGAAGAATCCAGGGAGGACTCTCAATGCAGACCAAATGTGCTCAG
AAAACAGTGTTTCAGGACTGACATCCACAAGCTGGTTCTAGTCGCTCTGAACAGGTTCATTGGGAATCCT
GGGATTCAGAAATGTGGATTGAAAGTAATCTCTTCTCTCGCGCACCTTCCTGATGCCACAGAGACATTGT
CCCTGCAAGGAGCAGTTGACTCAGTCCTCCACACCTTACAGATGTATCCAGATGACCAAGAAATTCAGTG
TCTGGGCTTACACCTTATGGGATGCTTGATGACAAAGAAGAATTTCTGCATAGGGACAGGGCACCTCCTG
GCAAAAATTCTGGCTTCCACTTTGCAGCGCTTTAAAGATGTTGCTGAGGTGCAGACTACAGGATTACAGA
CAACCCTGTCAATACTTGAGCTGTCAGTATCTTTCTCCAAGCTGCTAGTGCACTATTCCTTTGATGTGGT
GATATTTCATCAGATGTCTTCCAGTGTTGTAGAACAAAAGGATGAGCAGTTCCTCAATCTATGTTGCAAA
TGCTTTGCAAAAGTGGCCGTGGATGATGAGCTGAAAAACACCATGCTAGAGAGAGCCTGCGATCAGAATA
ACAGCATCATGGTTGAATGTTTGCTCCTCTTGGGAGCTGATGCCAACCAAGTGAAGGGGGCAACTTCTTT
AATCTATCAGGTATGTGAGAAAGAGAGCAGTCCTAAATTGGTGGAACTGTTGCTTAATGGTGGTTGTCGT
GAACAAGATGTACGGAAGGCCCTGACCGTAAGCATCCAAAAGGGCGACAGCCAGGTCATCAGCTTGCTCC
TCAGGAAACTTGCCCTGGACCTGGCCAACAACAGCATTTGCCTTGGAGGATTTGGCATAGGAAAAATTGA
TCCTTCTTGGCTTGGTCCTTTATTTCCAGATAAGTCATCCAATTTAAGGAAGCAAACAAACACAGGATCT
GTCCTAGCGAGGAAAGTGCTCCGGTATCAGATGAGAAACACCCTTCAAGAAGGCGTGGCCTCAGGCAGTG
ACGGCAAGTTTTCTGAAGACGCGCTGGCGAAATTTGGAGAATGGACCTTTATTCCCGACTCTTCTATGGA
CAGTGTGTTTGGCCAGAGCGATGATCTGGATAGCGAAGGCAGCGAGAGCTCATTTCTCGTGAAGAGGAAG
TCCAACTCAATTAGTGTAGGGGAAGTTTACAGAGATCTAGCTCTGCAGCGCTGCTCACCAAATGCTCAGA
GGCATTCCAATTCGCTGGGTCCTGTTTTTGACCATGAAGACTTACTGAGACGAAAAAGAAAAATACTGTC
TTCAGATGAGTCTCTCAGGTCCTCAAGGCTGCCGTCCCATATGAGGCAATCAGATAGCTCTTCTTCCCTG
GCTTCTGAGAGAGAACACATCACGTCGTTAGACCTATCTGCCAACGAACTCAAAGATATTGATGCTCTGA
GCCAGAAGTGTTGCCTCAGTAGCCACCTGGAACATCTCACCAAACTGGAACTTCACCAGAATTCACTCAC
GAGCTTCCCACAGCAGCTGTGTGAGACTCTGAAGTGTTTGATACACTTGGATTTGCACAGTAACAAATTC
ACCTCATTTCCCTCTTTCGTGTTGAAAATGCCACGTATCACCAACCTAGATGCCTCTCGAAATGACATCG
GGCCAACAGTAGTTTTAGACCCTGCGATGAAGTGTCCAAGCCTCAAACAGTTGAATCTGTCCTATAACCA
GCTCTCTTCAATCCCAGAGAATCTTGCCCAAGTGGTGGAGAAACTTGAGCAGCTCCTACTGGAAGGAAAT
AAAATATCCGGGATTTGCTCTCCCCTGAGCCTGAAGGAACTGAAGATTTTAAATCTTAGTAAAAATCACA
TTCCATCCCTACCTGGAGATTTTCTTGAGGCTTGTTCAAAAGTCGAGAGTTTCAGTGCTCGCATGAATTT
TCTTGCTGCAATGCCTGCCTTACCTTCTTCCATAACGAGCTTAAAATTGTCTCAGAACTCTTTCACGTGC
ATTCCAGAAGCGATTTTCAGTCTTCCGCACTTGCGGTCCTTGGATATGAGCCACAACAACATTGAATGTC
TGCCGGGACCTGCACATTGGAAGTCTCTGAACTTAAGGGAACTCATTTTTAGCAAGAATCAGATCAGCAC
CTTAGACTTTAGTGAGAACCCACACGTGTGGTCAAGAGTAGAGAAACTGCATCTCTCTCATAATAAACTG
AAAGAGATTCCTCCAGAAATTGGCTGCCTTGAAAATCTGACGTCTCTCGACGTCAGTTACAACTTGGAAC
TGAGGTCCTTCCCAAATGAAATGGGGAAGTTGAGCAAGATATGGGATCTTCCCTTGGACGGACTGCATCT
GAATTTTGACTTTAAGCACGTAGGATGCAAGGCCAAAGACATCATAAGGTTTCTACAACAACGTCTGAAA
AAGGCTGTACCCTACAACCGAATGAAGCTCATGATTGTGGGAAATACGGGGAGCGGTAAGACCACTTTAC
TGCAACAACTCATGAAAATGAAGAAACCAGAACTTGGCATGCAGGGTGCCACAGTCGGCATAGACGTGCG
AGACTGGTCCATCCAAATACGGGGCAAAAGGAGAAAGGACCTGGTTCTAAACGTGTGGGATTTTGCAGGT
CGTGAGGAATTCTACAGCACTCACCCCCACTTCATGACCCAGAGAGCCCTCTACCTGGCTGTCTATGATC
TCAGCAAGGGGCAGGCAGAGGTGGACGCCATGAAGCCCTGGCTCTTCAATATCAAGGCTCGTGCCTCTTC
TTCCCCGGTGATTCTGGTGGGCACACATTTGGATGTTTCTGATGAGAAGCAGCGGAAAGCGTGCATAAGC
AAAATCACGAAGGAACTCCTAAATAAGCGAGGATTCCCCACCATCCGGGACTACCACTTTGTGAATGCCA
CCGAGGAGTCAGATGCGCTGGCAAAGCTTCGGAAAACCATCATAAATGAGAGCCTTAATTTCAAGATCCG
AGATCAGCCTGTGGTTGGGCAGCTAATTCCAGATTGCTACGTAGAACTGGAGAAAATCATTTTATCAGAG
CGGAAAGCTGTGCCGACTGAGTTTCCTGTGATTAACCGGAAACACCTGTTACAGCTCGTGAACGAACATC
AGCTGCAGCTGGATGAGAACGAGCTCCCACACGCCGTTCACTTCCTAAATGAGTCGGGAGTTCTTCTGCA
TTTTCAAGACCCTGCCCTGCAGCTAAGTGACCTGTACTTTGTGGAACCCAAGTGGCTTTGTAAAGTCATG
GCACAGATCTTGACAGTGAAGGTAGACGGCTGTCTGAAACATCCTAAGGGCATCATTTCCCGGAGAGATG
TGGAAAAATTCCTTTCAAAGAAGAAGCGATTCCCGAAGAACTATATGATGCAATACTTTAAACTATTAGA
AAAATTTCAGATCGCATTGCCAATAGGGGAAGAATATCTTCTGGTTCCAAGCAGCTTGTCTGACCACAGG
CCAGTGATAGAGCTCCCCCACTGTGAGAACTCTGAGATCATCATCCGGCTGTACGAAATGCCGTACTTTC
CCATGGGATTTTGGTCAAGATTGATTAACCGATTACTTGAAATCTCACCCTTCATGCTTTCTGGCAGAGA
GAGAGCACTACGCCCTAACAGGATGTATTGGCGGCAAGGCATCTACTTGAATTGGTCTCCAGAAGCATAC
TGTCTGGTAGGCTCTGAAGTCTTAGACAATCGACCTGAGAGTTTCTTGAAAATCACAGTTCCGTCTTGTA
GAAAAGGTTGTATTCTTCTGGGCCGAGTTGTGGATCATATTGACTCACTCATGGAAGAATGGTTTCCCGG
GTTACTGGAGATTGACATTTGTGGGGAAGGAGAAACTCTGTTGAAGAAATGGGCATTGTACAGTTTTAAT
GATGGTGAAGAACATCAGAAGATCTTGCTTGATGAGTTGATGAAGAAGGCTGAAGAAGGAGACCTGTTAA
TAAATCCAGACCAACCAAGGCTCACTATTCCAATATCCCAGATTGCTCCGGACTTGATCTTGGCTGACCT
GCCTAGAAATATCATGTTGAACAATGATGAGTTGGAATTTGAGGAAGCACCAGAGTTTCTCTTAGGCGAT
GGAAGTTTTGGATCCGTTTATCGAGCTGCCTACGAAGGAGAGGAAGTGGCTGTGAAGATTTTTAATAAGC
ACACATCTCTTAGGCTGTTAAGACAAGAGTTGGTGGTCCTTTGTCACCTTCACCACCCCAGCCTGATATC
CTTGCTGGCGGCTGGTATTCGTCCTCGGATGTTGGTAATGGAGTTGGCCTCCAAAGGTTCCTTGGATCGC
CTGCTGCAGCAGGACAAAGCCAGCCTCACCAGAACCCTCCAGCACAGGATCGCGTTGCATGTGGCCGACG
GCCTGAGGTATCTCCACTCAGCCATGATTATTTACCGTGACCTGAAGCCCCACAATGTGCTGCTTTTTAC
CCTGTATCCCAATGCTGCCATCATTGCGAAGATTGCGGACTACGGGATCGCACAGTACTGCTGCAGGATG
GGAATAAAGACATCAGAGGGCACCCCAGGGTTCCGGGCACCTGAAGTTGCCAGGGGGAATGTCATTTATA
ACCAACAGGCCGATGTTTATTCTTTTGGCTTACTACTTCACGATATTTGGACAACTGGGAGTAGGATTAT
GGAGGGTTTGAGGTTCCCAAATGAGTTTGATGAGTTAGCCATACAAGGGAAGTTGCCAGATCCAGTTAAA
GAATATGGCTGTGCCCCATGGCCTATGGTTGAGAAGTTAATTACAAAGTGTTTGAAAGAAAATCCTCAAG
AAAGACCCACTTCTGCCCAGGTCTTTGACATTTTGAATTCGGCTGAATTAATTTGCCTCATGCGACACAT
TTTAATACCTAAGAACATCATTGTTGAATGCATGGTTGCCACGAATCTCAATAGCAAGAGTGCGACTCTC
TGGTTGGGATGTGGGAACACAGAAAAAGGACAGCTTTCCTTATTTGACTTAAACACGGAAAGATACAGCT
ATGAGGAAGTTGCTGATAGTAGAATACTGTGCTTGGCTTTGGTGCATCTCGCTGCTGAGAAAGAGAGCTG
GGTTGTGTGCGGGACACAGTCTGGGGCTCTCCTGGTCATCAATGTTGAAGAGGAGACAAAGAGACACACC
CTGGAAAAGATGACTGATTCTGTCACTTGTTTGCATTGCAATTCCCTTGCCAAGCAGAGCAAGCAAAGTA
ACTTTCTTTTGGTGGGAACTGCTGATGGTAACTTAATGATATTTGAAGATAAAGCCGTTAAGTGTAAAGG
AGCTGCCCCCTTGAAGACACTACACATAGGCGATGTCAGTACGCCCCTGATGTGCCTGAGCGAGTCCCTG
AATTCATCTGAAAGACACATCACATGGGGAGGGTGTGGCACAAAGGTCTTCTCCTTTTCCAATGATTTCA
CCATTCAGAAACTCATCGAGACAAAAACCAACCAGCTGTTTTCTTACGCAGCTTTCAGCGATTCTAACAT
CATAGCGCTGGCAGTAGACACAGCCCTGTATATTGCCAAGAAAAACAGCCCTGTCGTAGAGGTGTGGGAC
AAGAAAACAGAAAAGCTCTGTGAATTAATAGACTGTGTGCACTTCTTAAAGGAGGTGATGGTAAAACTAA
ACAAGGAATCGAAACATCAGCTGTCCTACTCTGGGAGGGTGAAGGCCCTCTGCCTGCAGAAGAACACGGC
TCTCTGGATCGGAACTGGAGGAGGCCACATCTTACTCCTGGATCTTTCTACTCGGCGAGTTATCCGCACC
ATTCACAATTTCTGTGATTCTGTGAGAGCCATGGCCACAGCACAATTAGGAAGCCTTAAGAATGTCATGC
TGGTTTTGGGGTACAAGCGGAAGAGTACAGAGGGTATCCAAGAACAAAAAGAGATACAATCTTGTTTGTC
TATTTGGGACCTCAATCTTCCACACGAGGTGCAAAATTTAGAAAAACACATTGAAGTAAGAACAGAATTA
GCTGATAAAATGAGGAAAACATCTGTTGAAGGTACCGCCCTCGAGCAAAAACTCATCTCAGAAGAGGATC
TGTAGGGGCCCGTTTAAACCCGCTGATCAGCCTCGACTGTGCCTTCTAGTTGCCAGCCATCTGTTGTTTG
CCCCTCCCCCGTGCCTTCCTTGACCCTGGAAGGTGCCACTCCCACTGTCCTTTCCTAATAAAATGAGGAA
ATTGCATCGCATTGTCTGAGTAGGTGTCATTCTATTCTGGGGGGTGGGGTGGGGCAGGACAGCAAGGGGG
AGGATTGGGAAGACAATAGCAGGCATGCTGGGGATGCGGTGGGCTCTATGGCTTCTGAGGCGGAAAGAAC
CAGCTGGGGCTCTAGGGGGTATCCCC
[124 nt withheld, positions 8637-8760]
CGCTGTGGAATGTGTGTCAGTTAGGGTGTGGAAAGTCCCCAGGCTCCCCAGCAGGCAGAAGTATGCAAAG
CATGCATCTCAATTAGTCAGCAACCAGGTGTGGAAAGTCCCCAGGCTCCCCAGCAGGCAGAAGTATGCAA
AGCATGCATCTCAATTAGTCAGCAACCATAGTCCCGCCCCTAACTCCGCCCATCCCGCCCCTAACTCCGC
CCAGTTCCGCCCATTCTCCGCCCCATGGCTGACTAATTTTTTTTATTTATGCAGAGGCCGAGGCCGCCTC
GGCCTCTGAGCTATTCCAGAAGTAGTGAGGAGGCTTTTTTGGAGGCCTAGGCTTTTGCAAAAAGCTTGCA
TGCCTGCAGGTCGGCCGCCACGACCGGTGCCGCCACCATCCCCTGACCCACGCCCCTGACCCCTCACAAG
GAGACGACCTTCCATGACCGAGTACAAGCCCACGGTGCGCCTCGCCACCCGCGACGACGTCCCCCGGGCC
GTACGCACCCTCGCCGCCGCGTTCGCCGACTACCCCGCCACGCGCCACACCGTCGACCCGGACCGCCACA
TCGAGCGGGTCACCGAGCTGCAAGAACTCTTCCTCACGCGCGTCGGGCTCGACATCGGCAAGGTGTGGGT
CGCGGACGACGGCGCCGCGGTGGCGGTCTGGACCACGCCGGAGAGCGTCGAAGCGGGGGCGGTGTTCGCC
GAGATCGGCCCGCGCATGGCCGAGTTGAGCGGTTCCCGGCTGGCCGCGCAGCAACAGATGGAAGGCCTCC
TGGCGCCGCACCGGCCCAAGGAGCCCGCGTGGTTCCTGGCCACCGTCGGCGTCTCGCCCGACCACCAGGG
CAAGGGTCTGGGCAGCGCCGTCGTGCTCCCCGGAGTGGAGGCGGCCGAGCGCGCCGGGGTGCCCGCCTTC
CTGGAGACCTCCGCGCCCCGCAACCTCCCCTTCTACGAGCGGCTCGGCTTCACCGTCACCGCCGACGTCG
AGGTGCCCGAAGGACCGCGCACCTGGTGCATGACCCGCAAGCCCGGTGCCTGACGCCCGCCCCACGACCC
GCAGCGCCCGACCGAAAGGAGCGCACGACCCCATGGCTCCGACCGAAGCCACCCGGGGCGGCCCCGCCGA
CCCCGCACCCGCCCCCGAGGCCCACCGACTCTAGAGGATCATAATCAGCCATACCACATTTGTAGAGGTT
TTACTTGCTTTAAAAAACCTCCCACACCTCCCCCTGAACCTGAAACATAAAATGAATGCAATTGTTGTTG
TTAACTTGTTTATTGCAGCTTATAATGGTTACAAATAAAGCAATAGCATCACAAATTTCACAAATAAAGC
ATTTTTTTCACTGCATTCTAGTTGTGGTTTGTCCAAACTCATCAATGTATCTTATCATGTCTGTATACCG
TCGACCTCTAGCTAGAGCTTGGCGTAATCATGGTCATAGCTGTTTCCTGTGTGAAATTGTTATCCGCTCA
CAATTCCACACAACATACGAGCCGGAAGCATAAAGTGTAAAGCCTGGGGTGCCTAATGAGTGAGCTAACT
CACATTAATTGCGTTGCGCTCACTGCCCGCTTTCCAGTCGGGAAACCTGTCGTGCCAGCTGCATTAATGA
ATCGGCCAACGCGCGGGGAGAGGCGGTTTGCGTATTGGGCGCTCTTCCGCTTCCTCGCTCACTGACTCGC
TGCGCTCGGTCGTTCGGCTGCGGCGAGCGGTATCAGCTCACTCAAAGGCGGTAATACGGTTATCCACAGA
ATCAGGGGATAACGCAGGAAAGAACATGTGAGCAAAAGGCCAGCAAAAGGCCAGGAACCGTAAAAAGGCC
GCGTTGCTGGCGTTTTTCCATAGGCTCCGCCCCCCTGACGAGCATCACAAAAATCGACGCTCAAGTCAGA
GGTGGCGAAACCCGACAGGACTATAAAGATACCAGGCGTTTCCCCCTGGAAGCTCCCTCGTGCGCTCTCC
TGTTCCGACCCTGCCGCTTACCGGATACCTGTCCGCCTTTCTCCCTTCGGGAAGCGTGGCGCTTTCTCAT
AGCTCACGCTGTAGGTATCTCAGTTCGGTGTAGGTCGTTCGCTCCAAGCTGGGCTGTGTGCACGAACCCC
CCGTTCAGCCCGACCGCTGCGCCTTATCCGGTAACTATCGTCTTGAGTCCAACCCGGTAAGACACGACTT
ATCGCCACTGGCAGCAGCCACTGGTAACAGGATTAGCAGAGCGAGGTATGTAGGCGGTGCTACAGAGTTC
TTGAAGTGGTGGCCTAACTACGGCTACACTAGAAGAACAGTATTTGGTATCTGCGCTCTGCTGAAGCCAG
TTACCTTCGGAAAAAGAGTTGGTAGCTCTTGATCCGGCAAACAAACCACCGCTGGTAGCGGTGGTTTTTT
TGTTTGCAAGCAGCAGATTACGCGCAGAAAAAAAGGATCTCAAGAAGATCCTTTGATCTTTTCTACGGGG
TCTGACGCTCAGTGGAACGAAAACTCACGTTAAGGGATTTTGGTCATGAGATTATCAAAAAGGATCTTCA
CCTAGATCCTTTTAAATTAAAAATGAAGTTTTAAATCAATCTAAAGTATATATGAGTAAACTTGGTCTGA
CAGTTACCAATGCTTAATCAGTGAGGCACCTATCTCAGCGATCTGTCTATTTCGTTCATCCATAGTTGCC
TGACTCCCCGTCGTGTAGATAACTACGATACGGGAGGGCTTACCATCTGGCCCCAGTGCTGCAATGATAC
CGCGAGACCCACGCTCACCGGCTCCAGATTTATCAGCAATAAACCAGCCAGCCGGAAGGGCCGAGCGCAG
AAGTGGTCCTGCAACTTTATCCGCCTCCATCCAGTCTATTAATTGTTGCCGGGAAGCTAGAGTAAGTAGT
TCGCCAGTTAATAGTTTGCGCAACGTTGTTGCCATTGCTACAGGCATCGTGGTGTCACGCTCGTCGTTTG
GTATGGCTTCATTCAGCTCCGGTTCCCAACGATCAAGGCGAGTTACATGATCCCCCATGTTGTGCAAAAA
AGCGGTTAGCTCCTTCGGTCCTCCGATCGTTGTCAGAAGTAAGTTGGCCGCAGTGTTATCACTCATGGTT
ATGGCAGCACTGCATAATTCTCTTACTGTCATGCCATCCGTAAGATGCTTTTCTGTGACTGGTGAGTACT
CAACCAAGTCATTCTGAGAATAGTGTATGCGGCGACCGAGTTGCTCTTGCCCGGCGTCAATACGGGATAA
TACCGCGCCACATAGCAGAACTTTAAAAGTGCTCATCATTGGAAAACGTTCTTCGGGGCGAAAACTCTCA
AGGATCTTACCGCTGTTGAGATCCAGTTCGATGTAACCCACTCGTGCACCCAACTGATCTTCAGCATCTT
TTACTTTCACCAGCGTTTCTGGGTGAGCAAAAACAGGAAGGCAAAATGCCGCAAAAAAGGGAATAAGGGC
GACACGGAAATGTTGAATACTCATACTCTTCCTTTTTCAATATTATTGAAGCATTTATCAGGGTTATTGT
CTCATGAGCGGATACATATTTGAATGTATTTAGAAAAATAAACAAATAGGGGTTCCGCGCACATTTCCCC
GAAAAGTGCCACCTGACGTCGACGGATCGGGAGATCTCCCGATCCCCTATGGTGCACTCTCAGTACAATC
TGCTCTGATGCCGCATAGTTAAGCCAGTATCTGCTCCCTGCTTGTGTGTTGGAGGTCGCTGAGTAGTGCG
CGAGCAAAATTTAAGCTACAACAAGGCAAGGCTTGACCGACAATTGCATGAAGAATCTGCTTAGGGTTAG
GCGTTTTGCGCTGCTTCGCGATGTACGGGCCAGATATACGCGTT
